>Addgene plasmid #64406 | PTEF1-yEGFPCLN2PEST-pRS406 | depositor full sequence | sequence record 108194 | PTEF1-yEGFPCLN2PEST-pRS406 sequence 6235 bps
TCGCGCGTTTCGGTGATGACGGTGAAAACCTCTGACACATGCAGCTCCCGGAGACGGTCACAGCTTGTCT
GTAAGCGGATGCCGGGAGCAGACAAGCCCGTCAGGGCGCGTCAGCGGGTGTTGGCGGGTGTCGGGGCTGG
CTTAACTATGCGGCATCAGAGCAGATTGTACTGAGAGTGCACCATACCACAGCTTTTCAATTCAATTCAT
CATTTTTTTTTTATTCTTTTTTTTGATTTCGGTTTCTTTGAAATTTTTTTGATTCGGTAATCTCCGAACA
GAAGGAAGAACGAAGGAAGGAGCACAGACTTAGATTGGTATATATACGCATATGTAGTGTTGAAGAAACA
TGAAATTGCCCAGTATTCTTAACCCAACTGCACAGAACAAAAACCTGCAGGAAACGAAGATAAATCATGT
CGAAAGCTACATATAAGGAACGTGCTGCTACTCATCCTAGTCCTGTTGCTGCCAAGCTATTTAATATCAT
GCACGAAAAGCAAACAAACTTGTGTGCTTCATTGGATGTTCGTACCACCAAGGAATTACTGGAGTTAGTT
GAAGCATTAGGTCCCAAAATTTGTTTACTAAAAACACATGTGGATATCTTGACTGATTTTTCCATGGAGG
GCACAGTTAAGCCGCTAAAGGCATTATCCGCCAAGTACAATTTTTTACTCTTCGAAGACAGAAAATTTGC
TGACATTGGTAATACAGTCAAATTGCAGTACTCTGCGGGTGTATACAGAATAGCAGAATGGGCAGACATT
ACGAATGCACACGGTGTGGTGGGCCCAGGTATTGTTAGCGGTTTGAAGCAGGCGGCAGAAGAAGTAACAA
AGGAACCTAGAGGCCTTTTGATGTTAGCAGAATTGTCATGCAAGGGCTCCCTATCTACTGGAGAATATAC
TAAGGGTACTGTTGACATTGCGAAGAGCGACAAAGATTTTGTTATCGGCTTTATTGCTCAAAGAGACATG
GGTGGAAGAGATGAAGGTTACGATTGGTTGATTATGACACCCGGTGTGGGTTTAGATGACAAGGGAGACG
CATTGGGTCAACAGTATAGAACCGTGGATGATGTGGTCTCTACAGGATCTGACATTATTATTGTTGGAAG
AGGACTATTTGCAAAGGGAAGGGATGCTAAGGTAGAGGGTGAACGTTACAGAAAAGCAGGCTGGGAAGCA
TATTTGAGAAGATGCGGCCAGCAAAACTAAAAAACTGTATTATAAGTAAATGCATGTATACTAAACTCAC
AAATTAGAGCTTCAATTTAATTATATCAGTTATTACCCTATGCGGTGTGAAATACCGCACAGATGCGTAA
GGAGAAAATACCGCATCAGGAAATTGTAAACGTTAATATTTTGTTAAAATTCGCGTTAAATTTTTGTTAA
ATCAGCTCATTTTTTAACCAATAGGCCGAAATCGGCAAAATCCCTTATAAATCAAAAGAATAGACCGAGA
TAGGGT
[37 nt withheld, positions 1477-1513]
AAAGAACGTGGACTCCAACGTCAAAGG
[49 nt withheld, positions 1541-1589]
T
[91 nt withheld, positions 1591-1681]
G
[124 nt withheld, positions 1683-1806]
CGCGCCATTCGCCATTCAGGCTGCGCAACTGTTGGGAAGGGCGATCGGTGCGGGCCTCTTCGCTATTACG
CCAGCTGGCGAAAGGGGGATGTGCTGCAAGGCGATTAAGTTGGGTAACGCCAGGGTTTTCCCAGTCACGA
CGTTGTAAAACGACGGCCAGTGAGCGCGCGTAATACGACTCACTATAGGGCGAATTGGGTACCGGGCCCC
CCCTCGAGGCACACACCATAGCTTCAAAATGTTTCTACTCCTTTTTTACTCTTCCAGATTTTCTCGGACT
CCGCGCATCGCCGTACCACTTCAAAACACCCAAGCACAGCATACTAAATTTCCCCTCTTTCTTCCTCTAG
GGTGTCGTTAATTACCCGTACTAAAGGTTTGGAAAAGAAAAAAGAGACCGCCTCGTTTCTTTTTCTTCGT
CGAAAAAGGCAATAAAAATTTTTATCACGTTTCTTTTTCTTGAAAATTTTTTTTTTTGATTTTTTTCTCT
TTCGATGACCTCCCATTGATATTTAAGTTAATAAACGGTCTTCAATTTCTCAAGTTTCAGTTTCATTTTT
CTTGTTCTATTACAACTTTTTTTACTTCTTGCTCATTAGAAAGAAAGCATAGCAATCTAATCTAAGTTTT
AATTACAAGAATTCATTAAATGTCTAAAGGTGAAGAATTATTCACTGGTGTTGTCCCAATTTTGGTTGAA
TTAGATGGTGATGTTAATGGTCACAAATTTTCTGTCTCCGGTGAAGGTGAAGGTGATGCTACTTACGGTA
AATTGACCTTAAAATTTATTTGTACTACTGGTAAATTGCCAGTTCCATGGCCAACCTTAGTCACTACTTT
CGGTTATGGTGTTCAATGTTTTGCGAGATACCCAGATCATATGAAACAACATGACTTTTTCAAGTCTGCC
ATGCCAGAAGGTTATGTTCAAGAAAGAACTATTTTTTTCAAAGATGACGGTAACTACAAGACCAGAGCTG
AAGTCAAGTTTGAAGGTGATACCTTAGTTAATAGAATCGAATTAAAAGGTATTGATTTTAAAGAAGATGG
TAACATTTTAGGTCACAAATTGGAATACAACTATAACTCTCACAATGTTTACATCATGGCTGACAAACAA
AAGAATGGTATCAAAGTTAACTTCAAAATTAGACACAACATTGAAGATGGTTCTGTTCAATTAGCTGACC
ATTATCAACAAAATACTCCAATTGGTGATGGTCCAGTCTTGTTACCAGACAACCATTACTTATCCACTCA
ATCTGCCTTATCCAAAGATCCAAACGAAAAGAGAGACCACATGGTCTTGTTAGAATTTGTTACTGCTGCT
GGTATTACCCATGGTATGGATGAATTGTACAAAGCATCCAACTTGAACATTTCGAGAAAGCTTACCATAT
CAACCCCATCATGCTCTTTCGAAAATTCAAATAGCACATCCATTCCTTCGCCCGCTTCCTCATCTCAAAG
CCACACTCCAATGAGAAACATGAGCTCACTCTCTGATAACAGCGTTTTCAGCCGGAATATGGAACAATCA
TCACCAATCACTCCAAGTATGTACCAATTTGGTCAGCAGCAGTCAAACAGTATATGTGGTAGCACCGTTA
GTGTGAATAGTCTGGTGAATACAAATAACAAACAAAGGATCTACGAACAAATCACGGGTCCTAACAGCAA
TAACGCAACCAATGATTATATTGATTTGCTAAACCTAAATGAGTCTAACAAGGAAAACCAAAATCCCGCA
ACGGCGCATTACCTCAATGGGGGCCCACCCAAGACAAGCTTCATTAACCATGGAATGTTCCCCTCGCCAA
CTGGGACCATAAATAGCGGTAAATCTAGCAGTGCCTCATCTTTAATTTCTTTTGGTATGGGCAATACCCA
AGTAATATAGGGCGCGCCACTTCTAAATAAGCGAATTTCTTATGATTTATGATTTTTATTATTAAATAAG
TTATAAAAAAAATAAGTGTATACAAATTTTAAAGTGACTCTTAGGTTTTAAAACGAAAATTCTTATTCTT
GAGTAACTCTTTCCTGTAGGTCAGGTTGCTTTCTCAGGTATAGTATGAGGTCGCTCTTATTGACCACACC
TCTACCGGCAGATCGGATCCACTAGTTCTAGAGCGGCCGCCACCGCGGTGGAGCTCCAGCTTTTGTTCCC
TTTAGTGAGGGTTAATTGCGCGCTTGGCGTAATCATGGTCATAGCTGTTTCCTGTGTGAAATTGTTATCC
GCTCACAATTCCACACAACATAGGAGCCGGAAGCATAAAGTGTAAAGCCTGGGGTGCCTAATGAGTGAGG
TAACTCACATTAATTGCGTTGCGCTCACTGCCCGCTTTCCAGTCGGGAAACCTGTCGTGCCAGCTGCATT
AATGAATCGGCCAACGCGCGGGGAGAGGCGGTTTGCGTATTGGGCGCTCTTCCGCTTCCTCGCTCACTGA
CTCGCTGCGCTCGGTCGTTCGGCTGCGGCGAGCGGTATCAGCTCACTCAAAGGCGGTAATACGGTTATCC
ACAGAATCAGGGGATAACGCAGGAAAGAACATGTGAGCAAAAGGCCAGCAAAAGGCCAGGAACCGTAAAA
AGGCCGCGTTGCTGGCGTTTTTCCATAGGCTCCGCCCCCCTGACGAGCATCACAAAAATCGACGCTCAAG
TCAGAGGTGGCGAAACCCGACAGGACTATAAAGATACCAGGCGTTTCCCCCTGGAAGCTCCCTCGTGCGC
TCTCCTGTTCCGACCCTGCCGCTTACCGGATACCTGTCCGCCTTTCTCCCTTCGGGAAGCGTGGCGCTTT
CTCATAGCTCACGCTGTAGGTATCTCAGTTCGGTGTAGGTCGTTCGCTCCAAGCTGGGCTGTGTGCACGA
ACCCCCCGTTCAGCCCGACCGCTGCGCCTTATCCGGTAACTATCGTCTTGAGTCCAACCCGGTAAGACAC
GACTTATCGCCACTGGCAGCAGCCACTGGTAACAGGATTAGCAGAGCGAGGTATGTAGGCGGTGCTACAG
AGTTCTTGAAGTGGTGGCCTAACTACGGCTACACTAGAAGGACAGTATTTGGTATCTGCGCTCTGCTGAA
GCCAGTTACCTTCGGAAAAAGAGTTGGTAGCTCTTGATCCGGCAAACAAACCACCGCTGGTAGCGGTGGT
TTTTTTGTTTGCAAGCAGCAGATTACGCGCAGAAAAAAAGGATCTCAAGAAGATCCTTTGATCTTTTCTA
CGGGGTCTGACGCTCAGTGGAACGAAAACTCACGTTAAGGGATTTTGGTCATGAGATTATCAAAAAGGAT
CTTCACCTAGATCCTTTTAAATTAAAAATGAAGTTTTAAATCAATCTAAAGTATATATGAGTAAACTTGG
TCTGACAGTTACCAATGCTTAATCAGTGAGGCACCTATCTCAGCGATCTGTCTATTTCGTTCATCCATAG
TTGCCTGACTCCCCGTCGTGTAGATAACTACGATACGGGAGGGCTTACCATCTGGCCCCAGTGCTGCAAT
GATACCGCGAGACCCACGCTCACCGGCTCCAGATTTATCAGCAATAAACCAGCCAGCCGGAAGGGCCGAG
CGCAGAAGTGGTCCTGCAACTTTATCCGCCTCCATCCAGTCTATTAATTGTTGCCGGGAAGCTAGAGTAA
GTAGTTCGCCAGTTAATAGTTTGCGCAACGTTGTTGCCATTGCTACAGGCATCGTGGTGTCACGCTCGTC
GTTTGGTATGGCTTCATTCAGCTCCGGTTCCCAACGATCAAGGCGAGTTACATGATCCCCCATGTTGTGC
AAAAAAGCGGTTAGCTCCTTCGGTCCTCCGATCGTTGTCAGAAGTAAGTTGGCCGCAGTGTTATCACTCA
TGGTTATGGCAGCACTGCATAATTCTCTTACTGTCATGCCATCCGTAAGATGCTTTTCTGTGACTGGTGA
GTACTCAACCAAGTCATTCTGAGAATAGTGTATGCGGCGACCGAGTTGCTCTTGCCCGGCGTCAATACGG
GATAATACCGCGCCACATAGCAGAACTTTAAAAGTGCTCATCATTGGAAAACGTTCTTCGGGGCGAAAAC
TCTCAAGGATCTTACCGCTGTTGAGATCCAGTTCGATGTAACCCACTCGTGCACCCAACTGATCTTCAGC
ATCTTTTACTTTCACCAGCGTTTCTGGGTGAGCAAAAACAGGAAGGCAAAATGCCGCAAAAAAGGGAATA
AGGGCGACACGGAAATGTTGAATACTCATACTCTTCCTTTTTCAATATTATTGAAGCATTTATCAGGGTT
ATTGTCTCATGAGCGGATACATATTTGAATGTATTTAGAAAAATAAACAAATAGGGGTTCCGCGCACATT
TCCCCGAAAAGTGCCACCTGACGTCTAAGAAACCATTATTATCATGACATTAACCTATAAAAATAGGCGT
ATCACGAGGCCCTTTCGTC
Features (pLannotate 1.2.2; 22 found; start..end, strand, type, name):
    137..186     +  misc_feature   bom (fragment): basis of mobility region from pBR322
    201..416     +  promoter       URA3 promoter: S. cerevisiae URA3
    417..1220    +  CDS            URA3: orotidine-5'-phosphate decarboxylase, required for uracil biosynthesis; S. cerevisiae URA3; yeast auxotrophic marker, counterselectable with 5-fluoroorotic acid (5-FOA)
   1299..1350    +  misc_feature   bom (fragment): basis of mobility region from pBR322
   1351..1806    -  rep_origin     f1 ori (sequence partly withheld): f1 bacteriophage origin of replication; arrow indicates direction of (+) strand synthesis
   1814..1969    -  CDS            lacZα (fragment): LacZα fragment of β-galactosidase; lacZ fragment
   1977..1995    +  promoter       T7 promoter: promoter for bacteriophage T7 RNA polymerase
   2004..2025    -  misc_feature   MCS (fragment): pBluescript multiple cloning site
   2033..2432    +  promoter       TEF1 promoter: S. cerevisiae TEF1; promoter for EF-1α
   2456..3169    +  CDS            GFPmut3: GFPmut3 is a basic (constitutively fluorescent) green fluorescent protein published in 1996, derived from Aequorea victoria. It is reported to be a very rapidly-maturing weak dimer.
   3170..3703    +  CDS            CLN2 (fragment): CG12_YEAST - Experimental evidence at protein level: Swiss-Prot protein existence level 1. Essential for the control of the cell cycle at the G1/S (start) transition. Interacts with the CDC28 protein kinase to form MPF. From Saccharomyces cerevisiae (strain ATCC 204508 / S288c) (Baker's yeast).
   3727..3914    +  terminator     ADH1 terminator: S. cerevisiae ADH1; transcription terminator for the S. cerevisiae alcohol dehydrogenase 1 (ADH1) gene
   3921..3962    -  misc_feature   MCS (fragment): pBluescript multiple cloning site
   3975..3993    -  promoter       T3 promoter: promoter for bacteriophage T3 RNA polymerase
   4038..4054    -  protein_bind   lac operator: The lac repressor binds to the lac operator to inhibit transcription in E. coli. This inhibition can be relieved by adding lactose or isopropyl-β-D-thiogalactopyranoside (IPTG). lac repressor encoded by lacI
   4062..4092    -  promoter       lac promoter: promoter for the E. coli lac operon
   4107..4128    -  protein_bind   CAP binding site: CAP binding activates transcription in the presence of cAMP. E. coli catabolite activator protein
   4141..4233    -  CDS            lacI (fragment): lac repressor; lacI; The lac repressor binds to the lac operator to inhibit transcription in E. coli. This inhibition can be relieved by adding lactose or isopropyl-β-D-thiogalactopyranoside (IPTG).
   4416..5004    -  rep_origin     ori: high-copy-number ColE1/pMB1/pBR322/pUC origin of replication
   5175..6035    -  CDS            AmpR: β-lactamase; bla; confers resistance to ampicillin, carbenicillin, and related antibiotics
   6036..6140    -  promoter       AmpR promoter: bla
   6235..35      +  CDS            rop (fragment) (across the origin): Rop protein, which maintains plasmids at low copy number; rop
