[The description below was written by a language model from this plasmid's Addgene catalogue record and pLannotate feature annotations shown in this document.]
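Description:
PTEF1-yEGFPCLN2PEST-pRS406 is a 6,235 bp yeast expression reporter plasmid built on a pRS406 derivative that already carried a destabilized GFP. No yeast replication origin (2μ or CEN/ARS) appears in the feature table, which fits the pRS406 family of integrating vectors: stable maintenance in Saccharomyces cerevisiae depends on recombination into the genome. Selection is through the URA3 marker, expressed from its own promoter. URA3 complements uracil auxotrophy and can be counterselected with 5-fluoroorotic acid. In E. coli the plasmid replicates from a high-copy ColE1/pUC-type origin and is selected with ampicillin via AmpR. The backbone also retains pBluescript-style elements, including an f1 origin, flanking T7 and T3 promoters, lacZα and multiple cloning site remnants, and lac promoter/operator sequences.

The insert is the S. cerevisiae TEF1 promoter, cloned between XhoI and EcoRI sites that both remain intact, directly upstream of the reporter. It drives a yeast-enhanced GFP (annotated as GFPmut3, a rapidly maturing variant) fused at its C terminus to a fragment of the G1 cyclin Cln2 containing its PEST degradation region, and transcription ends at the ADH1 terminator. The PEST sequence shortens the protein's half-life, so fluorescence follows current promoter activity more closely than it would with stable GFP, which accumulates. TEF1, which encodes translation elongation factor EF-1α, is commonly used as a strong constitutive yeast promoter. The stated purpose is TEF promoter-driven GFP expression. The associated work concerns sucrose-responsive promoters and dynamic regulation of gene expression, which suggests a role as a constitutive reference for comparing promoter strength and dynamics, though the record does not state this explicitly.
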