Addgene plasmid #64406: PTEF1-yEGFPCLN2PEST-pRS406
Purpose: TEF promoter driven GFP expression
Depositing lab: Claudia Vickers. Depositing organization: University of Queensland. Publication: Dynamic regulation of gene expression using sucrose responsive promoters and RNA interference in Saccharomyces cerevisiae. Williams TC, Espinosa MI, Nielsen LK, Vickers CE. Microb Cell Fact. 2015 Apr 1;14:43. doi: 10.1186/s12934-015-0223-7. PubMed 25886317.
Backbone
  Vector backbone: GFPCLN2PEST-pRS406
  Backbone manufacturer: Mateus and Avery 2000
  Modifications to backbone: destabilized GFP
  Vector type: Yeast Expression
  Selectable markers: URA3
Growth in bacteria
  Bacterial resistance: Ampicillin, 100 μg/mL
  Growth temperature: 37°C
  Growth strain: DH5alpha
  Copy number: High Copy
Gene/Insert
  Gene/Insert name: TEF1 promoter
  Species: S. cerevisiae (budding yeast)
  Entrez Gene: TEF1 (a.k.a. YPR080W)
  Promoter: TEF1 promoter
  Tag / fusion protein: yEGFPCLN2PEST (destabilized yeast EGFP) (C terminal on backbone)
  Cloning method: Restriction Enzyme; 5′ cloning site XhoI (not destroyed); 3′ cloning site EcoRI (not destroyed)
  Sequencing primers: 5′ M13pUC-fwd; 3′ yGFP-R
Resource information
  A portion of this plasmid was derived from a plasmid made by: Euroscarf
Terms and licenses: Academic/Nonprofit Terms; Industry Terms: Not Available to Industry
How to cite: PTEF1-yEGFPCLN2PEST-pRS406 was a gift from Claudia Vickers (Addgene plasmid # 64406 ; http://n2t.net/addgene:64406 ; RRID:Addgene_64406)
