>Addgene plasmid #64406 | PTEF1-yEGFPCLN2PEST-pRS406 | addgene partial sequence | sequence record 112673 | M13-F20 5'-TGTAAAACGACGGCCAGT-3'
CCCCCTCGAGGCACACACCATAGCTTCAAAATGTTTCTACTCCTTTTTTACTCTTCCAGATTTTCTCGGA
CTCCGCGCATCGCCGTACCACTTCAAAACACCCAAGCACAGCATACTAAATTTCCCCTCTTTCTTCCTCT
AGGGTGTCGTTAATTACCCGTACTAAAGGTTTGGAAAAGAAAAAAGAGACCGCCTCGTTTCTTTTTCTTC
GTCGAAAAAGGCAATAAAAATTTTTATCACGTTTCTTTTTCTTGAAAATTTTTTTTTTTGATTTTTTTCT
CTTTCGATGACCTCCCATTGATATTTAAGTTAATAAACGGTCTTCAATTTCTCAAGTTTCAGTTTCATTT
TTCTTGTTCTATTACAACTTTTTTTACTTCTTGCTCATTAGAAAGAAAGCATAGCAATCTAATCTAAGTT
TTAATTACAAGAATTCATGTCTAAAGGTGAAGAATTATTCACTGGTGTTGTCCCAATTTTGGTTGAATTA
GATGGTGATGTTAATGGTCACAAATTTTCTGTCTCCGGTGAAGGTGAAGGTGATGCTACTTACGGTAAAT
TGACCTTAAAATTTATTTGTACTACTGGTAAATTGCCAGTTCCATGGCCAACCTTAGTCACTACTTTCGG
TTATGGTGTTCAATGTTTTGCGAGATACCCAGATCATATGAAACAACATGACTTTTTCAAGTCTGCCATG
CCAGAAGGTTATGTTCAAGAAAGAACTATTTTTTTCAAAGATGACGGTAACTACAAGACCAGAGCTGAAG
TCAAGTTTGAAGGTGATACCTTAGTTAATAGAATCGAATTAAAAGGTATTGATTTT
