>Addgene plasmid #64406 | PTEF1-yEGFPCLN2PEST-pRS406 | addgene partial sequence | sequence record 112677 | yGFP-R 5'-GCATCACCTTCACCTTCACC-3'
AAATTGGGACAACACCAGTGAATAATTCTTCACCTTTAGACATGAATTCTTGTAATTAAAACTTAGATTA
GATTGCTATGCTTTCTTTCTAATGAGCAAGAAGTAAAAAAAGTTGTAATAGAACAAGAAAAATGAAACTG
AAACTTGAGAAATTGAAGACCGTTTATTAACTTAAATATCAATGGGAGGTCATCGAAAGAGAAAAAAATC
AAAAAAAAAAATTTTCAAGAAAAAGAAACGTGATAAAAATTTTTATTGCCTTTTTCGACGAAGAAAAAGA
AACGAGGCGGTCTCTTTTTTCTTTTCCAAACCTTTAGTACGGGTAATTAACGACACCCTAGAGGAAGAAA
GAGGGGAAATTTAGTATGCTGTGCTTGGGTGTTTTGAAGTGGTACGGCGATGCGCGGAGTCCGAGAAAAT
CTGGAAGAGTAAAAAAGGAGTAGAAACATTTTGAAGCTATGGTGTGTGCCTCGAGGGGGGGCCCGGTACC
CAATTCGCCCTATAGTGAGTCGTATTACGCGCGCTCACTGGCCGTCGTTTTACAACGTCGTGACTGGGAA
AACCCTGGCGTTACCCAACTTAATCGCCTTGCAGCACATCCCCCTTTCGCCAGCTGGCGTAATAGCGAAG
AGGCCCGCACCGATCGCCCTTCCCAACAGTTGCGCAGCCTGAATGGCGAATGG
[124 nt withheld, positions 684-807]
C
[63 nt withheld, positions 809-871]
