>Addgene plasmid #64406 | PTEF1-yEGFPCLN2PEST-pRS406 | addgene partial sequence | sequence record 112687 | M13-Rev 5'-CAGGAAACAGCTATGACC-3'
AAAGCTGGAGCTCCACCGCGGTGGCGGCCGCTCTAGAACTAGTGGATCCGATCTGCCGGTAGAGGTGTGG
TCAATAAGAGCGACCTCATACTATACCTGAGAAAGCAACCTGACCTACAGGAAAGAGTTACTCAAGAATA
AGAATTTTCGTTTTAAAACCTAAGAGTCACTTTAAAATTTGTATACACTTATTTTTTTTATAACTTATTT
AATAATAAAAATCATAAATCATAAGAAATTCGCTTATTTAGAAGTGGCGCGCCCTATATTACTTGGGTAT
TGCCCATACCAAAAGAAATTAAAGATGAGGCACTGCTAGATTTACCGCTATTTATGGTCCCAGTTGGCGA
GGGGAACATTCCATGGTTAATGAAGCTTGTCTTGGGTGGGCCCCCATTGAGGTAATGCGCCGTTGCGGGA
TTTTGGTTTTCCTTGTTAGACTCATTTAGGTTTAGCAAATCAATATAATCATTGGTTGCGTTATTGCTGT
TAGGACCCGTGATTTGTTCGTAGATCCTTTGTTTGTTATTTGTATTCACCAGACTATTCACACTAACGGT
GCTACCACATATACTGTTTGACTGCTGCTGACCAAATTGGTACATACTTGGAGTGATTGGTGATGATTGT
TCCATATTCCGGCTGAAAACGCTGTTATCAGAGAGTGAGCTCATGTTTCTCATTGGAGTGTGGCTTTGAG
ATGAGGAAGCGGGCGAAGGAATGGATGTGCTATTTGAATTTTCGAAAGAGCATGATGGGGTTGATATGGT
AAGCTTTCTCGAAATGTTCAAGTTGGATGCTTTGTACAATTCATCCATACCA
